>Addgene plasmid #234249 | 8061-E12 | addgene full sequence | sequence record 492340 | Addgene NGS Result
CTTTCCTGCGTTATCCCCTGATTCTGTGGATAACCGTATTACCGCCTTTGAGTGAGCTGATACCGCTCGC
CGCAGCCGAACGACCGAGCGCAGCGAGTCAGTGAGCGAGGAAGCGGAAGAGCGCCCAATACGCAAACCGC
CTCTCCCCGCGCGTTGGCCGATTCATTAATGCAGCTGGCACGACAGGTTTCCCGACTGGAAAGCGGGCAG
TGAGCGCAACGCAATTAATACGCGTACCGCTAGCCAGGAAGAGTTTGTAGAAACGCAAAAAGGCCATCCG
TCAGGATGGCCTTCTGCTTAGTTTGATGCCTGGCAGTTTATGGCGGGCGTCCTGCCCGCCACCCTCCGGG
CCGTTGCTTCACAACGTTCAAATCCGCTCCCGGCGGATTTGTCCTACTCAGGAGAGCGTTCACCGACAAA
CAACAGATAAAACGAAAGGCCCAGTCTTCCGACTGAGCCTTTCGTTTTATTTGATGCCTGGCAGTTCCCT
ACTCTCGCGTTAACGCTAGCATGGATGTTTTCCCAGTCACGACGTTGTAAAACGACGGCCAGTCTTAAGC
TCGGGCCCCAAATAATGATTTTATTTTGACTGATAGTGACCTGTTCGTTGCAACAAATTGATGAGCAATG
CTTTTTTATAATGCCAACTTTGTACAAAAAAGTTGGCGAAAACCTGTACTTCCAAGGCACCATGTTCAGG
TCCAAACGCTCGGGGCTGGTGCGGCGACTTTGGCGAAGTCGTGTGGTCCCCGACCGGGAGGAAGGCGGCA
GCGGCGGCGGCGGTGGCGGCGACGAGGATGGGAGCTTGGGCAGCCGAGCTGAGCCGGCCCCGCGGGCAAG
AGAGGGCGGAGGCTGCGGCCGCTCCGAAGTCCGCCCGGTAGCCCCGCGGCGGCCCCGGGACGCAGTGGGA
CAGTCAGGCGCCCAGGGCGCGGGGAGGCGCCGGCGCGCAGGGGGCCCCCCGAGGCCCATGTCGGAGCCAG
GGGCCGGCGCTGGGAGCTCCCTGCTGGACGTGGCGGAGCCGGGAGGCCCGGGCTGGCTGCCCGAGAGTGA
CTGCGAGACGGTGACCTGCTGTCTCTTTTCGGAGCGGGACGCCGCCGGCGCGCCCCGGGACGCCAGCGAC
CCCCTGGCCGGGGCGGCCCTGGAGCCGGCGGGCGGCGGGCGGAGTCGCGAAGCGCGCTCGCGGCTGCTGC
TGCTGGAGCAGGAACTCAAAACCGTCACGTACTCGCTGCTGAAGCGGCTCAAGGAGCGCTCGCTGGACAC
GCTGCTGGAGGCGGTGGAGTCCCGCGGCGGCGTGCCGGGCGGCTGCGTGCTGGTGCCGCGCGCCGACCTC
CGCCTGGGCGGCCAGCCCGCGCCGCCGCAGCTGCTGCTCGGCCGCCTCTTTCGCTGGCCCGACCTGCAGC
ACGCCGTGGAGCTGAAGCCCCTGTGCGGCTGCCACAGCTTCGCCGCCGCCGCCGACGGCCCTACCGTGTG
CTGCAACCCCTACCACTTCAGCCGGCTCTGCGGGCCCGAATCTCCGCCACCTCCCTACTCTCGGCTGTCT
CCTCGCGACGAGTACAAGCCACTGGATCTGTCCGATTCCACATTGTCTTACACTGAAACGGAGGCTACCA
ACTCCCTCATCACTGCTCCGGGTGAATTCTCAGACGCCAGCATGTCTCCGGACGCCACCAAGCCGAGCCA
CTGGTGCAGCGTGGCGTACTGGGAGCACCGGACGCGCGTGGGCCGCCTCTATGCGGTGTACGACCAGGCC
GTCAGCATCTTCTACGACCTACCTCAGGGCAGCGGCTTCTGCCTGGGCCAGCTCAACCTGGAGCAGCGCA
GCGAGTCGGTGCGGCGAACGCGCAGCAAGATCGGCTTCGGCATCCTGCTCAGCAAGGAGCCCGACGGCGT
GTGGGCCTACAACCGCGGCGAGCACCCCATCTTCGTCAACTCCCCGACGCTGGACGCGCCCGGCGGCCGC
GCCCTGGTCGTGCGCAAGGTGCCCCCCGGCTACTCCATCAAGGTGTTCGACTTCGAGCGCTCGGGCCTGC
AGCACGCGCCCGAGCCCGACGCCGCCGACGGCCCCTACGACCCCAACAGCGTCCGCATCAGCTTCGCCAA
GGGCTGGGGGCCCTGCTACTCCCGGCAGTTCATCACCTCCTGCCCCTGCTGGCTGGACATCCTCCTCAAC
AACCCCAGATAATCAACTTTCTTGTACAAAGTTGGCATTATAAGAAAGCATTGCTTATCAATTTGTTGCA
ACGAACAGGTCACTATCAGTCAAAATAAAATCATTATTTGCCATCCAGCTGATATCCCCTATAGTGAGTC
GTATTACATGGTCATAGCTGTTTCCTGGCAGCTCTGGCCCGTGTCTCAAAATCTCTGATGTTACATTGCA
CAAGATAAAAATATATCATCATGCCTCCTCTAGACCAGCCAGGACAGAAATGCCTCGACTTCGCTGCTAC
CCAAGGTTGCCGGGTGACGCACACCGTGGAAACGGATGAAGGCACGAACCCAGTGGACATAAGCCTGTTC
GGTTCGTAAGCTGTAATGCAAGTAGCGTATGCGCTCACGCAACTGGTCCAGAACCTTGACCGAACGCAGC
GGTGGTAACGGCGCAGTGGCGGTTTTCATGGCTTGTTATGACTGTTTTTTTGGGGTACAGTCTATGCCTC
GGGCATCCAAGCAGCAAGCGCGTTACGCCGTGGGTCGATGTTTGATGTTATGGAGCAGCAACGATGTTAC
GCAGCAGGGCAGTCGCCCTAAAACAAAGTTAAACATTATGAGGGAAGCGGTGATCGCCGAAGTATCGACT
CAACTATCAGAGGTAGTTGGCGTCATCGAGCGCCATCTCGAACCGACGTTGCTGGCCGTACATTTGTACG
GCTCCGCAGTGGATGGCGGCCTGAAGCCACACAGTGATATTGATTTGCTGGTTACGGTGACCGTAAGGCT
TGATGAAACAACGCGGCGAGCTTTGATCAACGACCTTTTGGAAACTTCGGCTTCCCCTGGAGAGAGCGAG
ATTCTCCGCGCTGTAGAAGTCACCATTGTTGTGCACGACGACATCATTCCGTGGCGTTATCCAGCTAAGC
GCGAACTGCAATTTGGAGAATGGCAGCGCAATGACATTCTTGCAGGTATCTTCGAGCCAGCCACGATCGA
CATTGATCTGGCTATCTTGCTGACAAAAGCAAGAGAACATAGCGTTGCCTTGGTAGGTCCAGCGGCGGAG
GAACTCTTTGATCCGGTTCCTGAACAGGATCTATTTGAGGCGCTAAATGAAACCTTAACGCTATGGAACT
CGCCGCCCGACTGGGCTGGCGATGAGCGAAATGTAGTGCTTACGTTGTCCCGCATTTGGTACAGCGCAGT
AACCGGCAAAATCGCGCCGAAGGATGTCGCTGCCGACTGGGCAATGGAGCGCCTGCCGGCCCAGTATCAG
CCCGTCATACTTGAAGCTAGACAGGCTTATCTTGGACAAGAAGAAGATCGCTTGGCCTCGCGCGCAGATC
AGTTGGAAGAATTTGTCCACTACGTGAAAGGCGAGATCACCAAGGTAGTCGGCAAATAACCCTCGACTCT
AGAGGATCCCCGGGTACCGAGCTCGAATTCCGTGATAGGTGGGCTGCCCTTCCTGGTTGGCTTGGTTTCA
TCAGCCATCCGCTTGCCCTCATCTGTTACGCCGGCGGTAGCCGGCCAGCCTCGCAGAGCAGGATTCCCGT
TGAGCACCGCCAGGTGCGAATAAGGGACAGTGAAGAAGGAACACCCGCTCGCGGGTGGGCCTACTTCACC
TATCCTGCCCGGCTGACGCCGTTGGATACACCAAGGAAAGTCTACACGAACCCTTTGGCAAAATCCTGTA
TATCGTGCGAAAAAGGATGGATATACCGAAAAAATCGCTATAATGACCCCGAAGCAGGGTTATGCAGCGG
AAAACGGAATTCGAGCTCGGTACCCGGGGATCCTCTAGAGTCGAGCCACCCATGACCAAAATCCCTTAAC
GTGAGTTACGCGTCGTTCCACTGAGCGTCAGACCCCGTAGAAAAGATCAAAGGATCTTCTTGAGATCCTT
TTTTTCTGCGCGTAATCTGCTGCTTGCAAACAAAAAAACCACCGCTACCAGCGGTGGTTTGTTTGCCGGA
TCAAGAGCTACCAACTCTTTTTCCGAAGGTAACTGGCTTCAGCAGAGCGCAGATACCAAATACTGTTCTT
CTAGTGTAGCCGTAGTTAGGCCACCACTTCAAGAACTCTGTAGCACCGCCTACATACCTCGCTCTGCTAA
TCCTGTTACCAGTGGCTGCTGCCAGTGGCGATAAGTCGTGTCTTACCGGGTTGGACTCAAGACGATAGTT
ACCGGATAAGGCGCAGCGGTCGGGCTGAACGGGGGGTTCGTGCACACAGCCCAGCTTGGAGCGAACGACC
TACACCGAACTGAGATACCTACAGCGTGAGCTATGAGAAAGCGCCACGCTTCCCGAAGGGAGAAAGGCGG
ACAGGTATCCGGTAAGCGGCAGGGTCGGAACAGGAGAGCGCACGAGGGAGCTTCCAGGGGGAAACGCCTG
GTATCTTTATAGTCCTGTCGGGTTTCGCCACCTCTGACTTGAGCGTCGATTTTTGTGATGCTCGTCAGGG
GGGCGGAGCCTATGGAAAAACGCCAGCAACGCGGCCTTTTTACGGTTCCTGGCCTTTTGCTGGCCTTTTG
CTCACATGTT
Features (pLannotate 1.2.2; 17 found; start..end, strand, type, name):
    121..213     +  CDS            lacI (fragment): lac repressor; lacI; The lac repressor binds to the lac operator to inhibit transcription in E. coli. This inhibition can be relieved by adding lactose or isopropyl-β-D-thiogalactopyranoside (IPTG).
    268..295     -  terminator     rrnB T2 terminator: transcription terminator T2 from the E. coli rrnB gene
    427..470     +  terminator     rrnB T1 terminator: Escherichia coli rrnB; transcription terminator T1 from the E. coli rrnB gene
    517..553     -  CDS            lacZα (fragment): LacZα fragment of β-galactosidase; lacZ fragment
    570..665     +  protein_bind   attL3: mutant version of attL; recombination site for the Gateway® LR reaction LR Clonase™
    668..684     +  CDS            TEV site (fragment): tobacco etch virus (TEV) protease recognition and cleavage site
    692..2179    +  CDS            SMAD6: SMAD6_HUMAN - Also known as MADH6. Experimental evidence at protein level: Swiss-Prot protein existence level 1. Transforming growth factor-beta superfamily receptors signaling occurs through the Smad family of intracellular mediators. SMAD6 is an inhibitory Smad (i-Smad) that negatively regulates signaling downstream of type I transforming growth factor-beta (PubMed:9436979, PubMed:16951688, PubMed:22275001, PubMed:9759503, PubMed:10647776, PubMed:10708948, PubMed:10708949, PubMed:30848080). Acts as a mediator of TGF-beta and BMP anti-inflammatory activities. Suppresses IL1R-TLR signaling thr
   2184..2279    -  protein_bind   attL3: mutant version of attL; recombination site for the Gateway® LR reaction LR Clonase™
   2298..2316    -  promoter       T7 promoter: promoter for bacteriophage T7 RNA polymerase
   2506..2529    +  promoter       Pc promoter (fragment): intI1 (promoter lies within the coding sequence); class 1 integron promoter
   2705..2761    +  CDS            GmR (fragment): gentamycin acetyltransferase; aacC1; confers resistance to gentamycin
   2768..3559    +  CDS            SmR: aminoglycoside adenylyltransferase (Murphy, 1985); aadA; confers resistance to spectinomycin and streptomycin
   3563..3600    -  misc_feature   MCS (fragment): pUC18/19 multiple cloning site
   3603..3648    -  CDS            traJ (fragment): oriT-recognizing protein; traJ
   3681..3790    -  oriT           oriT: incP origin of transfer
   3927..3964    +  misc_feature   MCS (fragment): pUC18/19 multiple cloning site
   4050..4638    +  rep_origin     ori: high-copy-number ColE1/pMB1/pBR322/pUC origin of replication
