[The description below was written by a language model from this plasmid's Addgene catalogue record and pLannotate feature annotations shown in this document.]
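Description:
8061-E12 is a Gateway entry clone built on the pDonr-253 backbone that carries the human SMAD6 open reading frame. It is a bacterial cloning and shuttle plasmid rather than an expression vector. It replicates in E. coli from a high-copy ColE1/pUC-type origin and is selected with spectinomycin through an aadA (SmR) aminoglycoside adenylyltransferase gene. Upstream of this gene the annotation finds fragments of a class 1 integron Pc promoter and of a gentamicin resistance gene. The sequenced record is about 4.7 kb, which matches the stated backbone and insert sizes. The annotation also picks up an incP oriT with a traJ fragment, short lacI, lacZα and pUC MCS remnants, and rrnB T1 and T2 transcription terminators upstream of the cloning site, which help insulate the insert from read-through transcription.

The SMAD6 coding sequence is flanked by two attL recombination sites in opposite orientation. The annotation tool labels both as attL3 variants, so the exact attL identities are not resolved by the feature table. These sites allow the ORF to be moved by an LR Clonase reaction into any compatible destination vector. A short fragment matching a TEV protease site is annotated between the upstream attL site and the ORF. The record lists no promoter positioned to drive SMAD6, and the only T7 promoter lies outside the downstream attL site on the opposite strand. The ORF keeps its stop codon, so it suits native expression or N-terminal fusions but not C-terminal tagging. SMAD6 is an inhibitory Smad that negatively regulates TGF-β/BMP signalling, so the clone serves as a source for building expression constructs to study that pathway.
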