Addgene plasmid #234249: 8061-E12
Purpose: Gateway ORF Entry clone of human SMAD6 with stop codon (for native or N-terminal fusions)
Depositing lab: Dominic Esposito. Depositing organization: Frederick National Laboratory.
Backbone
  Vector backbone: pDonr-253
  Backbone size w/o insert (bp): 3155
  Vector type: Gateway Entry Clone
Growth in bacteria
  Bacterial resistance: Spectinomycin, 50 μg/mL
  Growth temperature: 37°C
  Growth strain: DH5alpha
  Copy number: High Copy
Gene/Insert
  Gene/Insert name: SMAD6
  Species: H. sapiens (human)
  Insert size (bp): 1569
  Entrez Gene: SMAD6 (a.k.a. AOVD2, HsT17432, MADH6, MADH7)
  Cloning method: Gateway Cloning
  Sequencing primers: 5′ M13F 23-mer (5'-CCCAGTCACGACGTTGTAAAACG); 3′ attLR 23-mer (5'-TAACATCAGAGATTTTGAGACAC)
Terms and licenses: Academic/Nonprofit Terms; Industry Terms: Not Available to Industry
How to cite: 8061-E12 was a gift from Dominic Esposito (Addgene plasmid # 234249 ; http://n2t.net/addgene:234249 ; RRID:Addgene_234249)
